>Addgene plasmid #66787 | pcDNA5FRT-EF-Pdgfralpha-EGFPN | depositor full sequence | sequence record 114254 | 309
GACGGATCGGGAGATCTCCCGATCCCCTATGGTGCACTCTCAGTACAATCTGCTCTGATGCCGCATAGTT
AAGCCAGTATCTGCTCCCTGCTTGTGTGTTGGAGGTCGCTGAGTAGTGCGCGAGCAAAATTTAAGCTACA
ACAAGGCAAGGCTTGACCGACAATTGCATGAAGAATCTGCTTAGGGTTAGGCGTTTTGCGCTGCTTCGCG
ATGTACGGGCCAGATATACGCGTAGGAGTGGGAATTGGCTCCGGTGCCCGTCAGTGGGCAGAGCGCACAT
CGCCCACAGTCCCCGAGAAGTTGGGGGGAGGGGTCGGCAATTGAACCGGTGCCTAGAGAAGGTGGCGCGG
GGTAAACTGGGAAAGTGATGTCGTGTACTGGCTCCGCCTTTTTCCCGAGGGTGGGGGAGAACCGTATATA
AGTGCAGTAGTCGCCGTGAACGTTCTTTTTCGCAACGGGTTTGCCGCCAGAACACAGGTAAGTGCCGTGT
GTGGTTCCCGCGGGCCTGGCCTCTTTACGGGTTATGGCCCTTGCGTGCCTTGAATTACTTCCACGCCCCT
GGCTGCAGTACGTGATTCTTGATCCCGAGCTTCGGGTTGGAAGTGGGTGGGAGAGTTCGAGGCCTTGCGC
TTAAGGAGCCCCTTCGCCTCGTGCTTGAGTTGAGGCCTGGCCTGGGCGCTGGGGCCGCCGCGTGCGAATC
TGGTGGCACCTTCGCGCCTGTCTCGCTGCTTTCGATAAGTCTCTAGCCATTTAAAATTTTTGATGACCTG
CTGCGACGCTTTTTTTCTGGCAAGATAGTCTTGTAAATGCGGGCCAAGATCTGCACACTGGTATTTCGGT
TTTTGGGGCCGCGGGCGGCGACGGGGCCCGTGCGTCCCAGCGCACATGTTCGGCGAGGCGGGGCCTGCGA
GCGCGGCCACCGAGAATCGGACGGGGGTAGTCTCAAGCTGGCCGGCCTGCTCTGGTGCCTGGCCTCGCGC
CGCCGTGTATCGCCCCGCCCTGGGCGGCAAGGCTGGCCCGGTCGGCACCAGTTGCGTGAGCGGAAAGATG
GCCGCTTCCCGGCCCTGCTGCAGGGAGCTCAAAATGGAGGACGCGGCGCTCGGGAGAGCGGGCGGGTGAG
TCACCCACACAAAGGAAAAGGGCCTTTCCGTCCTCAGCCGTCGCTTCATGTGACTCCACGGAGTACCGGG
CGCCGTCCAGGCACCTCGATTAGTTCTCGAGCTTTTGGAGTACGTCGTCTTTAGGTTGGGGGGAGGGGTT
TTATGCGATGGAGTTTCCCCACACTGAGTGGGTGGAGACTGAAGTTAGGCCAGCTTGGCACTTGATGTAA
TTCTCCTTGGAATTTGCCCTTTTTGAGTTTGGATCTTGGTTCATTCTCAAGCCTCAGACAGTGGTTCAAA
GTTTTTTTCTTCCATTTCAGGTGTCGTGAGGAATTCTCTAGAGATCCCTCGACCTCGAGATCCATTGTGC
TGGATCTACAATGGCCCCGCTAGCGTTTAAACTTAAGCTTATGGGGACCTCCCACCAGGTCTTTCTGGTC
CTCAGCTGTCTCCTCACAGGGCCGGGCCTCATCTCCTGCCAGCTCTTATTACCCTCTATCCTCCCAAACG
AGAATGAGAAGATTGTGCAGCTGAATTCGTCCTTTTCTCTGAGATGCGTTGGGGAGAGTGAAGTGAGCTG
GCAGCACCCCATGTCTGAAGAAGACGACCCCAACGTGGAAATCAGAAGTGAGGAGAACAACAGTGGCCTC
TTTGTCACAGTGCTGGAAGTGGTTAACGCCTCCGCAGCCCACACCGGATGGTACACTTGCTACTACAACC
ACACTCAGACGGATGAGAGTGAGATCGAAGGCAGGCACATTTACATCTATGTACCAGACCCAGACATGGC
CTTTGTGCCTCTCGGGATGACCGATTCCTTAGTCATCGTGGAAGAGGATGACTCTGCCATCATACCTTGC
CGCACCACAGATCCGGAGACTCAAGTAACCTTGCACAATAACGGGAGGCTGGTGCCTGCCTCCTATGACA
GCAGGCAGGGCTTCAACGGAACCTTCAGCGTGGGGCCTTACATCTGTGAGGCCACCGTCAAAGGGAGGAC
GTTCAAGACCAGCGAGTTTAATGTTTATGCCTTGAAAGCAACGTCAGAACTGAATCTGGAGATGGACGCA
CGCCAGACTGTGTATAAGGCAGGAGAAACGATCGTGGTGACCTGTGCCGTCTTTAACAACGAGGTCGTTG
ACCTGCAGTGGACTTACCCTGGAGAAGTGAGAAACAAAGGTATCACCATGCTGGAGGAGATCAAACTCCC
ATCCATCAAACTGGTGTACACTTTGACCGTCCCCAAGGCCACGGTGAAGGACAGTGGAGAGTATGAATGT
GCTGCCCGTCAGGCCACTAAAGAGGTCAAGGAAATGAAGAGAGTCACCATTTCTGTCCACGAGAAAGGCT
TCGTCGAGATTGAGCCCACCTTTGGCCAGCTGGAAGCTGTCAACTTGCACGAAGTCAGAGAGTTCGTGGT
GGAGGTGCAGGCCTACCCGACGCCCAGGATATCGTGGCTGAAGGACAACTTGACTCTGATAGAGAATCTC
ACCGAGATCACCACTGATGTACAGAAGAGTCAGGAAACAAGGTATCAGAGCAAATTAAAGCTGATCCGGG
CTAAGGAAGAAGACAGTGGCCATTACACCATTATAGTTCAAAATGAGGATGACGTGAAGAGTTACACGTT
TGAGCTGTCAACCCTAGTTCCTGCATCCATTTTGGATCTCGTAGATGACCACCATGGCTCTGGCGGGGGA
CAGACTGTGAGGTGTACAGCCGAAGGCACCCCTCTTCCAGAAATCGACTGGATGATCTGCAAGCATATTA
AGAAATGTAATAATGACACTTCGTGGACAGTTTTGGCCAGCAATGTCTCAAATATTATCACAGAGCTCCC
TCGCCGTGGCAGGAGTACCGTGGAGGGACGAGTGTCCTTCGCCAAAGTGGAAGAGACCATCGCAGTTCGA
TGCCTGGCAAAGAACAACCTCAGCGTTGTGGCCCGTGAGCTGAAGCTGGTGGCTCCCACTCTGCGATCTG
AACTCACAGTGGCGGCCGCAGTGTTGGTGCTGTTGGTGATTGTCATTGTCTCTCTCATCGTCCTGGTGGT
CATTTGGAAGCAGAAACCACGGTATGAAATTCGCTGGAGGGTTATCGAGTCAATCAGCCCCGATGGACAT
GAGTATATCTATGTGGACCCCATGCAGTTGCCTTACGACTCCAGATGGGAATTCCCGAGAGATGGCCTCG
TGCTTGGTCGGATTTTGGGATCCGGTGCATTTGGGAAAGTGGTCGAAGGTACAGCTTATGGATTAAGCCG
GTCCCAACCTGTAATGAAGGTGGCTGTGAAGATGCTCAAACCCACAGCCAGGTCTAGTGAAAAGCAGGCT
CTCATGTCTGAGCTGAAGATAATGACTCACCTGGGGCCACATTTGAACATTGTGAACTTGCTGGGAGCCT
GCACCAAGTCAGGTCCCATTTACATCATCACAGAATACTGCTTCTATGGGGATTTGGTCAACTACTTGCA
TAAGAACAGAGATAGCTTCATGAGCCAACACCCAGAGAAGCCGAAGAAAGACCTGGACATCTTTGGATTG
AATCCTGCAGACGAGAGCACAAGAAGTTATGTGATTTTGTCTTTTGAAAATAACGGCGACTACATGGACA
TGAAGCAAGCTGATACCACACAGTATGTCCCCATGCTTGAAAGGAAAGAGGTTTCTAAATACTCTGACAT
CCAGAGATCGCTGTACGATCGGCCAGCCTCCTACAAGAAGAAATCCATGCTAGACTCAGAAGTCAAAAAC
CTCCTTTCGGACGATGACTCCGAGGGTCTGACTTTGCTGGATCTATTGAGCTTCACCTATCAAGTTGCTC
GAGGAATGGAATTTTTGGCTTCGAAAAATTGTGTCCACCGGGACCTGGCTGCCCGCAACGTCCTCCTGGC
GCAAGGAAAAATTGTGAAGATCTGTGATTTTGGCCTGGCCAGAGACATCATGCACGATTCCAACTACGTG
TCAAAAGGCAGTACTTTCCTGCCTGTGAAGTGGATGGCACCCGAGAGCATCTTCGACAACCTCTACACCA
CGCTGAGTGACGTCTGGTCCTATGGCATTCTGCTCTGGGAAATCTTTTCCCTTGGTGGCACACCCTATCC
TGGCATGATGGTCGATTCTACTTTCTACAATAAGATCAAGAGTGGATACCGGATGGCCAAACCTGACCAT
GCCACCAGTGAAGTCTATGAGATCATGGTGCAGTGCTGGAACAGTGAGCCCGAGAAGAGACCCTCCTTCT
ACCACCTCAGCGAGATAGTGGAGAACCTGTTGCCGGGACAATACAAGAAGAGTTATGAAAAGATTCACCT
GGACTTCCTAAAGAGTGACCATCCGGCCGTGGCACGCATGCGGGTGGACTCTGATAATGCGTACATCGGT
GTCACTTACAAAAATGAAGAGGATAAGCTGAAGGACTGGGAAGGTGGCCTGGACGAACAGAGACTGAGCG
CTGACAGTGGCTACATCATCCCCCTGCCAGACATTGACCCTGTTCCAGAGGAGGAAGACCTGGGCAAGAG
GAACAGACACAGCTCACAGACTTCGGAAGAGAGTGCCATCGAGACAGGTTCCAGTAGTTCCACCTTCATC
AAGAGAGAGGACGAGACCATCGAGGACATCGACATGATGGATGACATTGGTATAGATTCCTCGGACCTGG
TGGAGGACAGCTTCCTGGTACCGCGGGCCCGGGATCCACCGGTCGCCACCATGGTGAGCAAGGGCGAGGA
GCTGTTCACCGGGGTGGTGCCCATCCTGGTCGAGCTGGACGGCGACGTAAACGGCCACAAGTTCAGCGTG
TCCGGCGAGGGCGAGGGCGATGCCACCTACGGCAAGCTGACCCTGAAGTTCATCTGCACCACCGGCAAGC
TGCCCGTGCCCTGGCCCACCCTCGTGACCACCCTGACCTACGGCGTGCAGTGCTTCAGCCGCTACCCCGA
CCACATGAAGCAGCACGACTTCTTCAAGTCCGCCATGCCCGAAGGCTACGTCCAGGAGCGCACCATCTTC
TTCAAGGACGACGGCAACTACAAGACCCGCGCCGAGGTGAAGTTCGAGGGCGACACCCTGGTGAACCGCA
TCGAGCTGAAGGGCATCGACTTCAAGGAGGACGGCAACATCCTGGGGCACAAGCTGGAGTACAACTACAA
CAGCCACAACGTCTATATCATGGCCGACAAGCAGAAGAACGGCATCAAGGTGAACTTCAAGATCCGCCAC
AACATCGAGGACGGCAGCGTGCAGCTCGCCGACCACTACCAGCAGAACACCCCCATCGGCGACGGCCCCG
TGCTGCTGCCCGACAACCACTACCTGAGCACCCAGTCCGCCCTGAGCAAAGACCCCAACGAGAAGCGCGA
TCACATGGTCCTGCTGGAGTTCGTGACCGCCGCCGGGATCACTCTCGGCATGGACGAGCTGTACAAGTAA
AGCGGCCGCTCGAGTCTAGAGGGCCCGTTTAAACCCGCTGATCAGCCTCGACTGTGCCTTCTAGTTGCCA
GCCATCTGTTGTTTGCCCCTCCCCCGTGCCTTCCTTGACCCTGGAAGGTGCCACTCCCACTGTCCTTTCC
TAATAAAATGAGGAAATTGCATCGCATTGTCTGAGTAGGTGTCATTCTATTCTGGGGGGTGGGGTGGGGC
AGGACAGCAAGGGGGAGGATTGGGAAGACAATAGCAGGCATGCTGGGGATGCGGTGGGCTCTATGGCTTC
TGAGGCGGAAAGAACCAGCTGGGGCTCTAGGGGGTATCCCC
[124 nt withheld, positions 5852-5975]
C
[91 nt withheld, positions 5977-6067]
AGGGTGATGGTTCACGTACCTAGAAGTTCCTATTCCGAAGTTCCTATTCTCTAGAAAGTATAGGAACTTC
CTTGGCCAAAAAGCCTGAACTCACCGCGACGTCTGTCGAGAAGTTTCTGATCGAAAAGTTCGACAGCGTC
TCCGACCTGATGCAGCTCTCGGAGGGCGAAGAATCTCGTGCTTTCAGCTTCGATGTAGGAGGGCGTGGAT
ATGTCCTGCGGGTAAATAGCTGCGCCGATGGTTTCTACAAAGATCGTTATGTTTATCGGCACTTTGCATC
GGCCGCGCTCCCGATTCCGGAAGTGCTTGACATTGGGGAATTCAGCGAGAGCCTGACCTATTGCATCTCC
CGCCGTGCACAGGGTGTCACGTTGCAAGACCTGCCTGAAACCGAACTGCCCGCTGTTCTGCAGCCGGTCG
CGGAGGCCATGGATGCGATCGCTGCGGCCGATCTTAGCCAGACGAGCGGGTTCGGCCCATTCGGACCGCA
AGGAATCGGTCAATACACTACATGGCGTGATTTCATATGCGCGATTGCTGATCCCCATGTGTATCACTGG
CAAACTGTGATGGACGACACCGTCAGTGCGTCCGTCGCGCAGGCTCTCGATGAGCTGATGCTTTGGGCCG
AGGACTGCCCCGAAGTCCGGCACCTCGTGCACGCGGATTTCGGCTCCAACAATGTCCTGACGGACAATGG
CCGCATAACAGCGGTCATTGACTGGAGCGAGGCGATGTTCGGGGATTCCCAATACGAGGTCGCCAACATC
TTCTTCTGGAGGCCGTGGTTGGCTTGTATGGAGCAGCAGACGCGCTACTTCGAGCGGAGGCATCCGGAGC
TTGCAGGATCGCCGCGGCTCCGGGCGTATATGCTCCGCATTGGTCTTGACCAACTCTATCAGAGCTTGGT
TGACGGCAATTTCGATGATGCAGCTTGGGCGCAGGGTCGATGCGACGCAATCGTCCGATCCGGAGCCGGG
ACTGTCGGGCGTACACAAATCGCCCGCAGAAGCGCGGCCGTCTGGACCGATGGCTGTGTAGAAGTACTCG
CCGATAGTGGAAACCGACGCCCCAGCACTCGTCCGAGGGCAAAGGAATAGCACGTACTACGAGATTTCGA
TTCCACCGCCGCCTTCTATGAAAGGTTGGGCTTCGGAATCGTTTTCCGGGACGCCGGCTGGATGATCCTC
CAGCGCGGGGATCTCATGCTGGAGTTCTTCGCCCACCCCAACTTGTTTATTGCAGCTTATAATGGTTACA
AATAAAGCAATAGCATCACAAATTTCACAAATAAAGCATTTTTTTCACTGCATTCTAGTTGTGGTTTGTC
CAAACTCATCAATGTATCTTATCATGTCTGTATACCGTCGACCTCTAGCTAGAGCTTGGCGTAATCATGG
TCATAGCTGTTTCCTGTGTGAAATTGTTATCCGCTCACAATTCCACACAACATACGAGCCGGAAGCATAA
AGTGTAAAGCCTGGGGTGCCTAATGAGTGAGCTAACTCACATTAATTGCGTTGCGCTCACTGCCCGCTTT
CCAGTCGGGAAACCTGTCGTGCCAGCTGCATTAATGAATCGGCCAACGCGCGGGGAGAGGCGGTTTGCGT
ATTGGGCGCTCTTCCGCTTCCTCGCTCACTGACTCGCTGCGCTCGGTCGTTCGGCTGCGGCGAGCGGTAT
CAGCTCACTCAAAGGCGGTAATACGGTTATCCACAGAATCAGGGGATAACGCAGGAAAGAACATGTGAGC
AAAAGGCCAGCAAAAGGCCAGGAACCGTAAAAAGGCCGCGTTGCTGGCGTTTTTCCATAGGCTCCGCCCC
CCTGACGAGCATCACAAAAATCGACGCTCAAGTCAGAGGTGGCGAAACCCGACAGGACTATAAAGATACC
AGGCGTTTCCCCCTGGAAGCTCCCTCGTGCGCTCTCCTGTTCCGACCCTGCCGCTTACCGGATACCTGTC
CGCCTTTCTCCCTTCGGGAAGCGTGGCGCTTTCTCATAGCTCACGCTGTAGGTATCTCAGTTCGGTGTAG
GTCGTTCGCTCCAAGCTGGGCTGTGTGCACGAACCCCCCGTTCAGCCCGACCGCTGCGCCTTATCCGGTA
ACTATCGTCTTGAGTCCAACCCGGTAAGACACGACTTATCGCCACTGGCAGCAGCCACTGGTAACAGGAT
TAGCAGAGCGAGGTATGTAGGCGGTGCTACAGAGTTCTTGAAGTGGTGGCCTAACTACGGCTACACTAGA
AGGACAGTATTTGGTATCTGCGCTCTGCTGAAGCCAGTTACCTTCGGAAAAAGAGTTGGTAGCTCTTGAT
CCGGCAAACAAACCACCGCTGGTAGCGGTGGTTTTTTTGTTTGCAAGCAGCAGATTACGCGCAGAAAAAA
AGGATCTCAAGAAGATCCTTTGATCTTTTCTACGGGGTCTGACGCTCAGTGGAACGAAAACTCACGTTAA
GGGATTTTGGTCATGAGATTATCAAAAAGGATCTTCACCTAGATCCTTTTAAATTAAAAATGAAGTTTTA
AATCAATCTAAAGTATATATGAGTAAACTTGGTCTGACAGTTACCAATGCTTAATCAGTGAGGCACCTAT
CTCAGCGATCTGTCTATTTCGTTCATCCATAGTTGCCTGACTCCCCGTCGTGTAGATAACTACGATACGG
GAGGGCTTACCATCTGGCCCCAGTGCTGCAATGATACCGCGAGACCCACGCTCACCGGCTCCAGATTTAT
CAGCAATAAACCAGCCAGCCGGAAGGGCCGAGCGCAGAAGTGGTCCTGCAACTTTATCCGCCTCCATCCA
GTCTATTAATTGTTGCCGGGAAGCTAGAGTAAGTAGTTCGCCAGTTAATAGTTTGCGCAACGTTGTTGCC
ATTGCTACAGGCATCGTGGTGTCACGCTCGTCGTTTGGTATGGCTTCATTCAGCTCCGGTTCCCAACGAT
CAAGGCGAGTTACATGATCCCCCATGTTGTGCAAAAAAGCGGTTAGCTCCTTCGGTCCTCCGATCGTTGT
CAGAAGTAAGTTGGCCGCAGTGTTATCACTCATGGTTATGGCAGCACTGCATAATTCTCTTACTGTCATG
CCATCCGTAAGATGCTTTTCTGTGACTGGTGAGTACTCAACCAAGTCATTCTGAGAATAGTGTATGCGGC
GACCGAGTTGCTCTTGCCCGGCGTCAATACGGGATAATACCGCGCCACATAGCAGAACTTTAAAAGTGCT
CATCATTGGAAAACGTTCTTCGGGGCGAAAACTCTCAAGGATCTTACCGCTGTTGAGATCCAGTTCGATG
TAACCCACTCGTGCACCCAACTGATCTTCAGCATCTTTTACTTTCACCAGCGTTTCTGGGTGAGCAAAAA
CAGGAAGGCAAAATGCCGCAAAAAAGGGAATAAGGGCGACACGGAAATGTTGAATACTCATACTCTTCCT
TTTTCAATATTATTGAAGCATTTATCAGGGTTATTGTCTCATGAGCGGATACATATTTGAATGTATTTAG
AAAAATAAACAAATAGGGGTTCCGCGCACATTTCCCCGAAAAGTGCCACCTGACGTC
Features (pLannotate 1.2.2; 19 found; start..end, strand, type, name):
     28..80      -  misc_feature   bom (fragment): basis of mobility region from pBR322
    248..1429    +  promoter       EF-1α promoter: strong constitutive promoter for human elongation factor EF-1α
   1511..4777    +  CDS            Pdgfra: PGFRA_MOUSE - Experimental evidence at protein level: Swiss-Prot protein existence level 1. Tyrosine-protein kinase that acts as a cell-surface receptor for PDGFA, PDGFB and PDGFC and plays an essential role in the regulation of embryonic development, cell proliferation, survival and chemotaxis. Depending on the context, promotes or inhibits cell proliferation and cell migration. Plays an important role in the differentiation of bone marrow-derived mesenchymal stem cells. Required for normal skeleton development and cephalic closure during embryonic development. Required for normal development
   4777..4803    +  misc_feature   MCS (fragment): multiple cloning site
   4811..5530    +  CDS            EGFP: the original enhanced GFP (Yang et al., 1996) mammalian codon-optimized
   5582..5806    +  polyA_signal   bGH poly(A) signal: bovine growth hormone polyadenylation signal
   5810..5831    +  promoter       SV40 promoter (fragment): SV40 enhancer and early promoter
   5852..6085    +  rep_origin     f1 ori (fragment) (sequence partly withheld): f1 bacteriophage origin of replication; arrow indicates direction of (+) strand synthesis
   6090..6137    +  protein_bind   FRT: FLP-mediated recombination occurs in the 8-bp core sequence TCTAGAAA (Turan and Bode, 2011). FLP recombinase from the Saccharomyces cerevisiae 2μ plasmid
   6145..7167    +  CDS            HygR: aminoglycoside phosphotransferase from E. coli; aph(4)-Ia; confers resistance to hygromycin
   7177..7302    +  CDS            ble (fragment): BLE_KLEPN - Experimental evidence at protein level: Swiss-Prot protein existence level 1. Binding protein with a strong affinity to the bleomycin family of antibiotics. Binds to CL990; an antimitotic-antibiotic compound. From Klebsiella pneumoniae.
   7297..7418    +  polyA_signal   SV40 poly(A) signal: SV40 polyadenylation signal
   7491..7507    -  protein_bind   lac operator: The lac repressor binds to the lac operator to inhibit transcription in E. coli. This inhibition can be relieved by adding lactose or isopropyl-β-D-thiogalactopyranoside (IPTG). lac repressor encoded by lacI
   7515..7545    -  promoter       lac promoter: promoter for the E. coli lac operon
   7560..7581    -  protein_bind   CAP binding site: CAP binding activates transcription in the presence of cAMP. E. coli catabolite activator protein
   7594..7686    -  CDS            lacI (fragment): lac repressor; lacI; The lac repressor binds to the lac operator to inhibit transcription in E. coli. This inhibition can be relieved by adding lactose or isopropyl-β-D-thiogalactopyranoside (IPTG).
   7869..8457    -  rep_origin     ori: high-copy-number ColE1/pMB1/pBR322/pUC origin of replication
   8628..9488    -  CDS            AmpR: β-lactamase; bla; confers resistance to ampicillin, carbenicillin, and related antibiotics
   9489..9593    -  promoter       AmpR promoter: bla
