[The description below was written by a language model from this plasmid's Addgene catalogue record and pLannotate feature annotations shown in this document.]
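Description:
pcDNA5FRT-EF-Pdgfralpha-EGFPN is a mammalian expression plasmid of about 9.6 kb built on the pcDNA5FRT backbone. It expresses mouse PDGF receptor alpha (Pdgfra) as a fusion with EGFP. It is propagated in E. coli through a high-copy ColE1/pUC-type origin and selected with ampicillin via the β-lactamase gene and its own promoter. Fragments of an f1 origin, the pBR322 bom region and lac regulatory sequences are also annotated as backbone remnants.

The expression cassette is driven by the human EF-1α promoter, a strong constitutive promoter. The full Pdgfra coding sequence follows, joined through a short stretch of multiple-cloning-site sequence to EGFP, so the fluorescent tag sits at the C terminus of the receptor. Transcripts are terminated by the bovine growth hormone polyadenylation signal. Pdgfra encodes a cell-surface receptor tyrosine kinase for PDGF ligands, and the C-terminal tag places EGFP on the cytoplasmic end, allowing the receptor's localisation to be followed by fluorescence.

Downstream lies an FRT site immediately followed by a hygromycin resistance coding sequence and an SV40 polyadenylation signal. Only a short SV40 promoter fragment is annotated upstream. This fits the usual FLP-recombinase design, in which the hygromycin gene becomes expressed only after FLP-mediated integration into a genomic FRT site in a suitable host cell line, giving stable, single-site isogenic lines. The plasmid can also be used for transient transfection. The associated publication concerns PDGF receptor signalling and disassembly of primary cilia, which indicates use in studying receptor behaviour in that context.
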