Addgene plasmid #66787: pcDNA5FRT-EF-Pdgfralpha-EGFPN
Purpose: Expression of murine PDGFRalpha tagged with GFP under the control of EF1a promoter
Depositing lab: Lotte Pedersen. Depositing organization: University of Copenhagen. Publication: PDGFRbeta and oncogenic mutant PDGFRalpha D842V promote disassembly of primary cilia through a PLCgamma- and AURKA-dependent mechanism. Nielsen BS, Malinda RR, Schmid FM, Pedersen SF, Christensen ST, Pedersen LB. J Cell Sci. 2015 Oct 1;128(19):3543-9. doi: 10.1242/jcs.173559. Epub 2015 Aug 19. PubMed 26290382.
Backbone
  Vector backbone: pcDNA5FRT
  Vector type: Mammalian Expression
  Selectable markers: Hygromycin
Growth in bacteria
  Bacterial resistance: Ampicillin, 100 μg/mL
  Growth temperature: 37°C
  Growth strain: DH5alpha
  Copy number: Unknown
Gene/Insert
  Gene/Insert name: PDGFRalpha
  Species: M. musculus (mouse)
  Insert size (bp): 4049
  GenBank ID: NM_001083316.1
  Entrez Gene: Pdgfra (a.k.a. CD140a, Pdgfr-2)
  Promoter: EF1a
  Tag / fusion protein: EGFP (C terminal on insert)
  Cloning method: Unknown
  Sequencing primers: 5′ EF-1a-F (TCAAGCCTCAGACAGTGGTTC); 3′ BGH-rev
Terms and licenses: Academic/Nonprofit Terms; Industry Terms: Not Available to Industry
How to cite: pcDNA5FRT-EF-Pdgfralpha-EGFPN was a gift from Lotte Pedersen (Addgene plasmid # 66787 ; http://n2t.net/addgene:66787 ; RRID:Addgene_66787)
