>Addgene plasmid #66787 | pcDNA5FRT-EF-Pdgfralpha-EGFPN | addgene partial sequence | sequence record 123818 | BGH-rev 5'-TAGAAGGCACAGTCGAGG-3'
GGGCCTCTAGACTCGAGCGGCCGCTTTACTTGTACAGCTCGTCCATGCCGAGAGTGATCCCGGCGGCGGT
CACGAACTCCAGCAGGACCATGTGATCGCGCTTCTCGTTGGGGTCTTTGCTCAGGGCGGACTGGGTGCTC
AGGTAGTGGTTGTCGGGCAGCAGCACGGGGCCGTCGCCGATGGGGGTGTTCTGCTGGTAGTGGTCGGCGA
GCTGCACGCTGCCGTCCTCGATGTTGTGGCGGATCTTGAAGTTCACCTTGATGCCGTTCTTCTGCTTGTC
GGCCATGATATAGACGTTGTGGCTGTTGTAGTTGTACTCCAGCTTGTGCCCCAGGATGTTGCCGTCCTCC
TTGAAGTCGATGCCCTTCAGCTCGATGCGGTTCACCAGGGTGTCGCCCTCGAACTTCACCTCGGCGCGGG
TCTTGTAGTTGCCGTCGTCCTTGAAGAAGATGGTGCGCTCCTGGACGTAGCCTTCGGGCATGGCGGACTT
GAAGAAGTCGTGCTGCTTCATGTGGTCGGGGTAGCGGCTGAAGCACTGCACGCCGTAGGTCAGGGTGGTC
ACGAGGGTGGGCCAGGGCACGGGCAGCTTGCCGGTGGTGCAGATGAACTTCAGGGTCAGCTTGCCGTAGG
TGGCATCGCCCTCGCCCTCGCCGGACACGCTGAACTTGTGGCCGTTTACGTCGCCGTCCAGCTCGACCAG
GATGGGCACCACCCCGGTGAACAGCTCCTCGCCCTTGCTCACCATGGTGGCGACCGGTGGATCCCGGGCC
CGCGGTACCAGGAAGCTGTCCTCCACCAGGTCCGAGGAATCTATACCAATGTCATCCATCATGTCGATGT
CCTCGATGGTCTCGTCCTCTCTCTTGATGAA
