>Addgene plasmid #66787 | pcDNA5FRT-EF-Pdgfralpha-EGFPN | addgene partial sequence | sequence record 124005 | EGFP-N 5'-CGTCGCCGTCCAGCTCGACCAG-3'
CGCCCTTGCTCACCATGGTGGCGACCGGTGGATCCCGGGCCCGCGGTACCAGGAAGCTGTCCTCCACCAG
GTCCGAGGAATCTATACCAATGTCATCCATCATGTCGATGTCCTCGATGGTCTCGTCCTCTCTCTTGATG
AAGGTGGAACTACTGGAACCTGTCTCGATGGCACTCTCTTCCGAAGTCTGTGAGCTGTGTCTGTTCCTCT
TGCCCAGGTCTTCCTCCTCTGGAACAGGGTCAATGTCTGGCAGGGGGATGATGTAGCCACTGTCAGCGCT
CAGTCTCTGTTCGTCCAGGCCACCTTCCCAGTCCTTCAGCTTATCCTCTTCATTTTTGTAAGTGACACCG
ATGTACGCATTATCAGAGTCCACCCGCATGCGTGCCACGGCCGGATGGTCACTCTTTAGGAAGTCCAGGT
GAATCTTTTCATAACTCTTCTTGTATTGTCCCGGCAACAGGTTCTCCACTATCTCGCTGAGGTGGTAGAA
GGAGGGTCTCTTCTCGGGCTCACTGTTCCAGCACTGCACCATGATCTCATAGACTTCACTGGTGGCATGG
TCAGGTTTGGCCATCCGGTATCCACTCTTGATCTTATTGTAGAAAGTAGAATCGACCATCATGCCAGGAT
AGGGTGTGCCACCAAGGGAAAAGATTTCCCAGAGCAGAATGCCATAGGACCAGACGTCACTCAGCGTGGT
GTAGAGGTTGTCGAAGATGCTCTCGGGTGCCATCCACTTCACAGGCAGGAAAGTACTGCCTTTTGACACG
TAGTTGGAATCGTGCATGATGTCTCTGGCCAGGCCAAAATCACA
