>Addgene plasmid #66787 | pcDNA5FRT-EF-Pdgfralpha-EGFPN | addgene partial sequence | sequence record 124006 | EF1a-F 5'-TCAAGCCTCAGACAGTGGTTC-3'
TTCTCTAGAGATCCCTCGACCTCGAGATCCATTGTGCTGGATCTACAATGGCCCCGCTAGCGTTTAAACT
TAAGCTTATGGGGACCTCCCACCAGGTCTTTCTGGTCCTCAGCTGTCTCCTCACAGGGCCGGGCCTCATC
TCCTGCCAGCTCTTATTACCCTCTATCCTCCCAAACGAGAATGAGAAGATTGTGCAGCTGAATTCGTCCT
TTTCTCTGAGATGCGTTGGGGAGAGTGAAGTGAGCTGGCAGCACCCCATGTCTGAAGAAGACGACCCCAA
CGTGGAAATCAGAAGTGAGGAGAACAACAGTGGCCTCTTTGTCACAGTGCTGGAAGTGGTTAACGCCTCC
GCAGCCCACACCGGATGGTACACTTGCTACTACAACCACACTCAGACGGATGAGAGTGAGATCGAAGGCA
GGCACATTTACATCTATGTACCAGACCCAGACATGGCCTTTGTGCCTCTCGGGATGACCGATTCCTTAGT
CATCGTGGAAGAGGATGACTCTGCCATCATACCTTGCCGCACCACAGATCCGGAGACTCAAGTAACCTTG
CACAATAACGGGAGGCTGGTGCCTGCCTCCTATGACAGCAGGCAGGGCTTCAACGGAACCTTCAGCGTGG
GGCCTTACATCTGTGAGGCCACCGTCAAAGGGAGGACGTTCAAGACCAGCGAGTTTAATGTTTATGCCTT
GAAAGCAACGTCAGAACTGAATCTGGAGATGGACGCACGCCAGACTGTGTATAAGGCAGGAGAAACGATC
GTGGTGACCTGTGCCGTCTTTAACAACGAG
